>Addgene plasmid #198951 | pGL0_38 [Paac(3)-Ia] | addgene full sequence | sequence record 402924 | Addgene NGS Result
TAGCGTGCGAACAGCACGCTATTGTTGTATCATTACTCGCATCCATTCTCAGGCTGTCTCGTCTCGTCTC
CGAGGTCTCAGGAGTTGACATAAGCCTGTTCGGTTCGTAAACTGTAATGCAAGTAGCGTATGCGCTCACG
CAACTGGTCCAGAACCTTGACCGAACGCAGCGGTGGTAACGGCGCAGTGGCGGTTTTCATGGCTTGTTAT
GACTGTTTTTTTGTACAGTCTATGCCTCGGGCATCCAAGCAGCAAGCGCGTTACGCCGTGGGTCGATGTT
TGATGTTATGGAGCAGCAACGAATGTGAGACCACCCCAGGATACATAGATTACCACAACTCCGAGCCCTT
CCACCTAGCGTGCTAACCACGCACGCTATTGTTGTATCCCATATAATGCAATCGTAGTCTACCTGACTGT
ACTTAGAAATGTGGCTTCGCCTTTGCCCACGCACCTGATCGCTCCTCGTTTGCTTTTAAGGACCGGACGA
ACCACAGAGCATTAGAAGGCTAGGTGGAGGCTCAGTGATGATAAGTCTGCGATGGTGGATGCATGTGTCA
TGGTCATAGCTGTTTCCTGTGTGAAATTGTTATCCGCTCAGAGGGCACAATCCTATTCCGCGCTATCCGA
CAATCTCCAAGACATTAGGTGGAGTTCAGTTCGGCGTATGGCATATGTCGCTGGAAAGAACATGTGAGCA
AAAGGCCAGCAAAAGGCCAGGAACCGTAAAAAGGCCGCGTTGCTGGCGTTTTTCCATAGGCTCCGCCCCC
CTGACGAGCATCACAAAAATCGACGCTCAAGTCAGAGGTGGCGAAACCCGACAGGACTATAAAGATACCA
GGCGTTTCCCCCTGGAAGCTCCCTCGTGCGCTCTCCTGTTCCGACCCTGCCGCTTACCGGATACCTGTCC
GCCTTTCTCCCTTCGGGAAGCGTGGCGCTTTCTCATAGCTCACGCTGTAGGTATCTCAGTTCGGTGTAGG
TCGTTCGCTCCAAGCTGGGCTGTGTGCACGAACCCCCCGTTCAGCCCGACCGCTGCGCCTTATCCGGTAA
CTATCGTCTTGAGTCCAACCCGGTAAGACACGACTTATCGCCACTGGCAGCAGCCACTGGTAACAGGATT
AGCAGAGCGAGGTATGTAGGCGGTGCTACAGAGTTCTTGAAGTGGTGGCCTAACTACGGCTACACTAGAA
GAACAGTATTTGGTATCTGCGCTCTGCTGAAGCCAGTTACCTTCGGAAAAAGAGTTGGTAGCTCTTGATC
CGGCAAACAAACCACCGCTGGTAGCGGTGGTTTTTTTGTTTGCAAGCAGCAGATTACGCGCAGAAAAAAA
GGATCTCAAGAAGATCCTTTGATCTTTTCTACGGGGTCTGACGCTCTATTCAACAAAGCCGCCGTCCCGT
CAAGTCAGCGTAAATGGGTAGGGGGCTTCAAATCGTCCCCCCATACGATATAAGTTGTTACTAGTGCTTG
GATTCTCACCAATAAAAAACGCCCGGCGGCAACCGAGCGTTCTGAACAAATCCAGATGGAGTTCTGAGGT
CATTACTGGATCTATCAACAGGAGTCCAAGCGAGCTCGATATCAAATTACGCCCCGCCCTGCCACTCATC
GCAGTACTGTTGTAATTCATTAAGCATTCTGCCGACATGGAAGCCATCACAAACGGCATGATGAACCTGA
ATCGCCAGCGGCATCAGCACCTTGTCGCCTTGCGTATAATATTTGCCCATGGTGAAAACGGGGGCGAAGA
AGTTGTCCATATTGGCCACGTTTAAATCAAAACTGGTGAAACTCACCCAGGGATTGGCTGAGACGAAAAA
CATATTCTCAATAAACCCTTTAGGGAAATAGGCCAGGTTTTCACCGTAACACGCCACATCTTGCGAATAT
ATGTGTAGAAACTGCCGGAAATCGTCGTGGTATTCACTCCAGAGCGATGAAAACGTTTCAGTTTGCTCAT
GGAAAACGGTGTAACAAGGGTGAACACTATCCCATATCACCAGCTCACCGTCTTTCATTGCCATACGAAA
TTCCGGATGAGCATTCATCAGGCGGGCAAGAATGTGAATAAAGGCCGGATAAAACTTGTGCTTATTTTTC
TTTACGGTCTTTAAAAAGGCCGTAATATCCAGCTGAACGGTCTGGTTATAGGTACATTGAGCAACTGACT
GAAATGCCTCAAAATGTTCTTTACGATGCCATTGGGATATATCAACGGTGGTATATCCAGTGATTTTTTT
CTCCATTTTAGCTTCCTTAGCTCCTGAAAATCTCGATAACTCAAAAAATACGCCCGGTAGTGATCTTATT
TCATTATGGTGAAAGTTGGAACCTCTTACGTGCCGATCAACGTCTCATTGATACCTGAAACAAAACCCAT
CGTACGGCCAAGGAAGTCTCCAATAAATGTGATCCACCACAAGCGCCAGGGTTTTCCCAGTCACGACGTT
GTAAAACGACGGCCAGTCATGCATAATCCGCACGCATCTGGAATAAGGAAGTGCCATTCCGCCTGACCT
Features (pLannotate 1.2.2; 7 found; start..end, strand, type, name):
     85..113     +  promoter       Pc promoter: intI1 (promoter lies within the coding sequence); class 1 integron promoter
    585..600     -  protein_bind   lac operator (fragment): The lac repressor binds to the lac operator to inhibit transcription in E. coli. This inhibition can be relieved by adding lactose or isopropyl-β-D-thiogalactopyranoside (IPTG). lac repressor encoded by lacI
    751..1339    -  rep_origin     ori: high-copy-number ColE1/pMB1/pBR322/pUC origin of replication
   1472..1566    -  terminator     lambda t0 terminator: transcription terminator from phage lambda
   1590..2246    -  CDS            cat: CAT_ECOLX - Experimental evidence at protein level: Swiss-Prot protein existence level 1. This enzyme is an effector of chloramphenicol resistance in bacteria. From Escherichia coli. This protein is used as a marker in many commonly used cloning vectors, such as pACYC184.
   2247..2349    -  promoter       cat promoter: promoter of the E. coli cat gene encoding chloramphenicol acetyltransferase
   2424..2467    -  CDS            lacZα (fragment): LacZα fragment of β-galactosidase; lacZ fragment
