[The description below was written by a language model from this plasmid's Addgene catalogue record and pLannotate feature annotations shown in this document.]
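Description:
pGL0_38 [Paac(3)-Ia] is a small (about 2.5 kb) synthetic-biology "Level 0" part plasmid built on the pGLDV_17 backbone, meaning it stores a single basic genetic part for hierarchical, modular assembly into larger constructs. The record lists the cloning method as unknown, so the specific assembly standard and flanking sites are not stated. It is maintained in E. coli as a high-copy plasmid through a ColE1/pMB1/pUC-type origin of replication. Selection is by chloramphenicol, conferred by a cat (chloramphenicol acetyltransferase) gene driven by its native cat promoter and followed by the phage lambda t0 terminator.

The stored part is Paac(3)-Ia, the promoter associated with the aac(3)-Ia aminoglycoside (gentamicin) acetyltransferase resistance gene, recorded as originating from Pseudomonas aeruginosa. Consistent with this, the annotation detects the Pc promoter of class 1 integrons, the element that lies within the intI1 integrase coding region and drives expression of integron-borne resistance cassettes. No coding sequence is annotated downstream of it, which fits a promoter-only part. Short fragments of a lac operator and of lacZα are also detected. These are probably remnants of a screening cassette in the destination vector that the insert displaced, although the record does not say so.

The plasmid belongs to a toolkit developed for high-throughput identification of functional origins of replication in non-model bacteria. In that context a promoter like this would plausibly be combined with other parts to drive marker expression across diverse hosts. A portion of the plasmid derives from an earlier published construct from another laboratory.
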