Addgene plasmid #198951: pGL0_38 [Paac(3)-Ia]
Purpose: Level 0 part
Depositing lab: Charlie Gilbert & Nili Ostrov & Cultivarium Tools. Depositing organization: Cultivarium, Convergent Research. Publication: A scalable framework for high-throughput identification of functional origins of replication in non-model bacteria. Gilbert C, Brumwell SL, Crits-Christoph A, Kang SC, Martin-Moldes Z, Alsharif W, Esmurria A, Nguyen M-A, Lee HH, Ostrov N. bioRxiv 2023.05.19.541510 10.1101/2023.05.19.541510.
Backbone
  Vector backbone: pGLDV_17
  Vector type: Synthetic Biology
Growth in bacteria
  Bacterial resistance: Chloramphenicol, 25 μg/mL
  Growth temperature: 37°C
  Growth strain: E. coli Zymo 10B
  Copy number: High Copy
Gene/Insert
  Gene/Insert name: Paac(3)-Ia
  Species: Pseudomonas aeruginosa
  Cloning method: Unknown
Resource information
  A portion of this plasmid was derived from a plasmid made by: Mitja Remus-Emsermann (Schlechter et al. 2018 https://doi.org/10.3389/fmicb.2018.03052)
Terms and licenses: Academic/Nonprofit Terms; Industry Terms: Not Available to Industry
How to cite: pGL0_38 [Paac(3)-Ia] was a gift from Charlie Gilbert & Nili Ostrov & Cultivarium Tools (Addgene plasmid # 198951 ; http://n2t.net/addgene:198951 ; RRID:Addgene_198951)
